LOCUS       Exported 6727 bp ds-DNA circular SYN 19-JUN-2019
DEFINITION  synthetic circular DNA
ACCESSION   .
VERSION     .
KEYWORDS    C7 tol2-mpeg1-GFP-L10a
SOURCE      synthetic DNA construct
  ORGANISM  synthetic DNA construct
REFERENCE   1 (bases 1 to 6727)
  AUTHORS   .
  TITLE     Direct Submission
  JOURNAL   Exported Wednesday, Jun 19, 2019 from SnapGene Viewer 3.3.4
            http://www.snapgene.com
FEATURES             Location/Qualifiers
     source          1..6727
                     /organism="synthetic DNA construct"
                     /mol_type="other DNA"
     misc_feature    744..2597
                     /note="mpeg1 promoter"
     misc_feature    2614..4019
                     /label=Untitled
     misc_feature    2614..3356
                     /note="GFP"
     misc_feature    3370..4017
                     /note="L10a"
     misc_feature    4020
                     /label=Untitled
ORIGIN
        1 ccacctaaat tgtaagcgtt aatattttgt taaaattcgc gttaaatttt tgttaaatca
       61 gctcattttt taaccaatag gccgaaatcg gcaaaatccc ttataaatca aaagaataga
      121 ccgagatagg gtnnnnnnnn nnnnnnnnnn nnnnnnnnnn nnnnnnnnna aagaacgtgg
      181 actccaacgt caaaggnnnn nnnnnnnnnn nnnnnnnnnn nnnnnnnnnn nnnnnnnnnn
      241 nnnnntnnnn nnnnnnnnnn nnnnnnnnnn nnnnnnnnnn nnnnnnnnnn nnnnnnnnnn
      301 nnnnnnnnnn nnnnnnnnnn nnnnnnnnnn nnnnnnncac aatgacggct actacatggt
      361 gccattcctt cctctttata ggaatggaga ctacctcctg tccaacaagg ctcttggata
      421 cgagtacgcc tacctgttgg acccaggtca ttgcacaaca ccagaaatgc cctctgatct
      481 gcaaaagacg tgaatatctg ttcagacacc catatccact ctgttccaca caggtcagag
      541 gtttgtccag gagttcttga cagaggtgta aaaagtactc aaaaatttta ctcaagtgaa
      601 agtacaagta cttagggaaa attttactca attaaaagta aaagtatctg gctagaatct
      661 tacttgagta aaagtaaaaa agtactccat taaaattgta cttgagtatt aaggaagtaa
      721 aaggctagca agatctgctc gagtgttgga gcacatctga catctgaaat tatttgaaag
      781 cagcagaaat gtttttacag ctattacaaa atttacttaa caagaatcct ttaaaatatg
      841 acaatttatt gccaataatt tacagtaagt tttgcagtac tttaatatta caaattatac
      901 aactgtgctg gcacacaaaa aataacttaa tccagcacaa caacaacaac aacaactaca
      961 aaaagcatat ttccttttgc tttttcttgt tcactcaact tttggaaaca tcaactgcac
     1021 tgacctaaaa ttatacagta tgtcagtaat acaaaaacac ttagttaggt taacataaga
     1081 ttattagttt tctggagagg tgaactactc tgtaagaaac ctttttaagt tgtgccaact
     1141 aaacattttt atcagcagaa ctacaatgct tgatgagtga acaaaaaaac aaacaaacct
     1201 tatttccttt tgttttttct tgtgtactta acattttttt cacctttatt tgaaacgaca
     1261 gtagggagta tggacaggaa agtgttggga gaggagaggg atgagcatag aaccaggagg
     1321 taggaatcaa actcaggtca ctatgaacac cggagtgcca ggtgtcaaca cactaaccac
     1381 tacaccatca actccaacat ttacttgaaa acatcagttg agtgaacaaa aaactcttgt
     1441 ggaaattggt actgagaaat aatacattat cacaacaaac aaaacagaga caaatgttaa
     1501 caaaacaatt attagaaaca gaattagaaa ccggacagga ggtaaaacaa taatgataaa
     1561 caagacaagg atcaaaacat ggcaggacaa agacagtttt ttgttcactc aacctcagat
     1621 attttaggtc agtgcaactg atgtttacaa aggttgtatg catgtcaaca ccaatggtgt
     1681 agtgattagt gtgttgacac aaggcactcc agtgttcaca ctgatgctgg tttgattccc
     1741 acatcgatgt cctttgctaa tcctgcctct ctccccatgc tttcctgtct atactctcta
     1801 ctgttgtgtc aattaaaggt gaaaaaagtt aagcacaaaa gaaaaatcta aggatataag
     1861 gattatgttt ttttttgttc actcaaaatc aggcattcca gttctgcaga caaaaaatgt
     1921 tcagttggca caacttaaaa agttttgtta cagagtagtt cacctctcca gaaaactaat
     1981 aatcttatgt taacccaact aaatgttttt actgaaaaat aattgaatgt cagtgcagct
     2041 gatgtttttt taaaagtgga gagaacaaaa aaagtgaaag gaaataagga ttcattgttg
     2101 taccgactta tttttttgaa gaaaattctg ctatagggct ttcatgatcc cctatgctca
     2161 cagcagtttt aggagatgct tataataaag aggatttgaa aaacctgcta atcttgtaca
     2221 tttctaaaac aagaagccaa ccaatttcaa ttcctcctct ttcaaagcca atggaaaatt
     2281 taaaacgcac agtctcttgc gtcatcaaaa ccattctgaa gactcatcaa aatccttcgt
     2341 agctttaaat ataaatctat tattgaacag atcatacttc acaaaaaata taaatatatt
     2401 tgattcattc acttcatgaa attgtccttc aacttaacgt ttgaacgcaa ggtaccaaaa
     2461 cacaaagagg aacctcatag tctcatgacc cttcccccac ggatttgaaa ctgagaagtg
     2521 gttttattga ggaactcagc aaaatctata atcaccatat ttgattgaaa atcacattag
     2581 tgcaggagac agcaaaagga tccacccgcc accatggtga gcaagggcga ggagctgttc
     2641 accggggtgg tgcccatcct ggtcgagctg gacggcgacg taaacggcca caagttcagc
     2701 gtgtccggcg agggcgaggg cgatgccacc tacggcaagc tgaccctgaa gttcatctgc
     2761 accaccggca agctgcccgt gccctggccc accctcgtga ccaccctgac ctacggcgtg
     2821 cagtgcttca gccgctaccc cgaccacatg aagcagcacg acttcttcaa gtccgccatg
     2881 cccgaaggct acgtccagga gcgcaccatc ttcttcaagg acgacggcaa ctacaagacc
     2941 cgcgccgagg tgaagttcga gggcgacacc ctggtgaacc gcatcgagct gaagggcatc
     3001 gacttcaagg aggacggcaa catcctgggg cacaagctgg agtacaacta caacagccac
     3061 aacgtctata tcatggccga caagcagaag aacggcatca aggtgaactt caagatccgc
     3121 cacaacatcg aggacggcag cgtgcagctc gccgaccact accagcagaa cacccccatc
     3181 ggcgacggcc ccgtgctgct gcccgacaac cactacctga gcacccagtc cgccctgagc
     3241 aaagacccca acgagaagcg cgatcacatg gtcctgctgg agttcgtgac cgccgccggg
     3301 atcactctcg gcatggacga gctgtacaag tccggccgga ctcagatctc gagctcaagc
     3361 ttcgaattcn nnnnnnnnnn nnnnnnnnnn nnnnnnnnnn nnnnnnnnnn nnnnnnnnnn
     3421 nnnnnnnnnn nnnnnnnnnn nnnnnnnnnn nnnnnnnnnn nnnnnnnnnn nnnnnnnnnn
     3481 nnnnnnnnnn nnnnnnnnnn nnnnnnnnnn nnnnnnnnnn nnnnnnnnnn nnnnnnnnnn
     3541 nnnnnnnnnn nnnnnnnnnn nnnnnnnnnn nnnnnnnnnn nnnnnnnnnn nnnnnnnnnn
     3601 nnnnnnnnnn nnnnnnnnnn nnnnnnnnnn nnnnnnnnnn nnnnnnnnnn nnnnnnnnnn
     3661 nnnnnnnnnn nnnnnnnnnn nnnnnnnnnn nnnnnnnnnn nnnnnnnnnn nnnnnnnnnn
     3721 nnnnnnnnnn nnnnnnnnnn nnnnnnnnnn nnnnnnnnnn nnnnnnnnnn nnnnnnnnnn
     3781 nnnnnnnnnn nnnnnnnnnn nnnnnnnnnn nnnnnnnnnn nnnnnnnnnn nnnnnnnnnn
     3841 nnnnnnnnnn nnnnnnnnnn nnnnnnnnnn nnnnnnnnnn nnnnnnnnnn nnnnnnnnnn
     3901 nnnnnnnnnn nnnnnnnnnn nnnnnnnnnn nnnnnnnnnn nnnnnnnnnn nnnnnnnnnn
     3961 nnnnnnnnnn nnnnnnnnnn nnnnnnnnnn nnnnnnnnnn nnnnnnnnnn nnnnnnntag
     4021 tctagatcat aatcagccat accacatttg tagaggtttt acttgcttta aaaaacctcc
     4081 cacacctccc cctgaacctg aaacataaaa tgaatgcaat tgttgttgtt aacttgttta
     4141 ttgcagctta taatggttac aaataaagca atagcatcac aaatttcaca aataaagcat
     4201 ttttttcact gcattctagt tgtggtttgt ccaaactcat caatgtatct taaggcgaga
     4261 tcctgcggcc gcaagggaaa atagaatgaa gtgatctcca aaaaataagt actttttgac
     4321 tgtaaataaa attgtaagga gtaaaaagta cttttttttc taaaaaaatg taattaagta
     4381 aaagtaaaag tattgatttt taattgtact caagtaaagt aaaaatcccc aaaaataata
     4441 cttaagtaca gtaatcaagt aaaattactc aagtacttta cacctctggt tcttgacccc
     4501 ctaccttcag caagcccagc agatccacta gatcttttgt tccctttagt gagggttaat
     4561 tgcgcgcttg gcgtaatcat ggtcatagct gtttcctgtg tgaaattgtt atccgctcac
     4621 aattccacac aacatacgag ccggaagcat aaagtgtaaa gcctggggtg cctaatgagt
     4681 gagctaactc acattaattg cgttgcgctc actgcccgct ttccagtcgg gaaacctgtc
     4741 gtgccagctg cattaatgaa tcggccaacg cgcggggaga ggcggtttgc gtattgggcg
     4801 ctcttccgct tcctcgctca ctgactcgct gcgctcggtc gttcggctgc ggcgagcggt
     4861 atcagctcac tcaaaggcgg taatacggtt atccacagaa tcaggggata acgcaggaaa
     4921 gaacatgtga gcaaaaggcc agcaaaaggc caggaaccgt aaaaaggccg cgttgctggc
     4981 gtttttccat aggctccgcc cccctgacga gcatcacaaa aatcgacgct caagtcagag
     5041 gtggcgaaac ccgacaggac tataaagata ccaggcgttt ccccctggaa gctccctcgt
     5101 gcgctctcct gttccgaccc tgccgcttac cggatacctg tccgcctttc tcccttcggg
     5161 aagcgtggcg ctttctcata gctcacgctg taggtatctc agttcggtgt aggtcgttcg
     5221 ctccaagctg ggctgtgtgc acgaaccccc cgttcagccc gaccgctgcg ccttatccgg
     5281 taactatcgt cttgagtcca acccggtaag acacgactta tcgccactgg cagcagccac
     5341 tggtaacagg attagcagag cgaggtatgt aggcggtgct acagagttct tgaagtggtg
     5401 gcctaactac ggctacacta gaaggacagt atttggtatc tgcgctctgc tgaagccagt
     5461 taccttcgga aaaagagttg gtagctcttg atccggcaaa caaaccaccg ctggtagcgg
     5521 tggttttttt gtttgcaagc agcagattac gcgcagaaaa aaaggatctc aagaagatcc
     5581 tttgatcttt tctacggggt ctgacgctca gtggaacgaa aactcacgtt aagggatttt
     5641 ggtcatgaga ttatcaaaaa ggatcttcac ctagatcctt ttaaattaaa aatgaagttt
     5701 taaatcaatc taaagtatat atgagtaaac ttggtctgac agttaccaat gcttaatcag
     5761 tgaggcacct atctcagcga tctgtctatt tcgttcatcc atagttgcct gactccccgt
     5821 cgtgtagata actacgatac gggagggctt accatctggc cccagtgctg caatgatacc
     5881 gcgagaccca cgctcaccgg ctccagattt atcagcaata aaccagccag ccggaagggc
     5941 cgagcgcaga agtggtcctg caactttatc cgcctccatc cagtctatta attgttgccg
     6001 ggaagctaga gtaagtagtt cgccagttaa tagtttgcgc aacgttgttg ccattgctac
     6061 aggcatcgtg gtgtcacgct cgtcgtttgg tatggcttca ttcagctccg gttcccaacg
     6121 atcaaggcga gttacatgat cccccatgtt gtgcaaaaaa gcggttagct ccttcggtcc
     6181 tccgatcgtt gtcagaagta agttggccgc agtgttatca ctcatggtta tggcagcact
     6241 gcataattct cttactgtca tgccatccgt aagatgcttt tctgtgactg gtgagtactc
     6301 aaccaagtca ttctgagaat agtgtatgcg gcgaccgagt tgctcttgcc cggcgtcaat
     6361 acgggataat accgcgccac atagcagaac tttaaaagtg ctcatcattg gaaaacgttc
     6421 ttcggggcga aaactctcaa ggatcttacc gctgttgaga tccagttcga tgtaacccac
     6481 tcgtgcaccc aactgatctt cagcatcttt tactttcacc agcgtttctg ggtgagcaaa
     6541 aacaggaagg caaaatgccg caaaaaaggg aataagggcg acacggaaat gttgaatact
     6601 catactcttc ctttttcaat attattgaag catttatcag ggttattgtc tcatgagcgg
     6661 atacatattt gaatgtattt agaaaaataa acaaataggg gttccgcgca catttccccg
     6721 aaaagtg
//
