>Addgene plasmid #128840 | Tg(mpeg1:EGFP-Mmu.Rpl10a) | addgene full sequence | sequence record 252464 | Addgene NGS Result
CAGAGGTGTAAAAAGTACTCAAAAATTTTACTCAAGTGAAAGTACAAGTACTTAGGGAAAATTTTACTCA
ATTAAAAGTAAAAGTATCTGGCTAGAATCTTACTTGAGTAAAAGTAAAAAAGTACTCCATTAAAATTGTA
CTTGAGTATTAAGGAAGTAAAAGGCTAGCAAGATCTGCTCGAGTGTTGGAGCACATCTGACATCTGAAAT
TATTTGAAAGCAGCAGAAATGTTTTTACAGCTATTACAAAATTTACTTAACAAGAATCCTTTAAAATATG
ACAATTTATTGCCAATAATTTACAGTAAGTTTTGCAGTACTTTAATATTACAAATTATACAACTGTGCTG
GCACACAAAAAATAACTTAATCCAGCACAACAACAACAACAACAACTACAAAAAGCATATTTCCTTTTGC
TTTTTCTTGTTCACTCAACTTTTGGAAACATCAACTGCACTGACCTAAAATTATACAGTATGTCAGTAAT
ACAAAAACACTTAGTTAGGTTAACATAAGATTATTAGTTTTCTGGAGAGGTGAACTACTCTGTAAGAAAC
CTTTTTAAGTTGTGCCAACTAAACATTTTTATCAGCAGAACTACAATGCTTGATGAGTGAACAAAAAAAC
AAACAAACCTTATTTCCTTTTGTTTTTTCTTGTGTACTTAACATTTTTTTCACCTTTATTTGAAACGACA
GTAGGGAGTATGGACAGGAAAGTGTTGGGAGAGGAGAGGGATGAGCATAGAACCAGGAGGTAGGAATCAA
ACTCAGGTCACTATGAACACCGGAGTGCCAGGTGTCAACACACTAACCACTACACCATCAACTCCAACAT
TTACTTGAAAACATCAGTTGAGTGAACAAAAAACTCTTGTGGAAATTGGTACTGAGAAATAATACATTAT
CACAACAAACAAAACAGAGACAAATGTTAACAAAACAATTATTAGAAACAGAATTAGAAACCGGACAGGA
GGTAAAACAATAATGATAAACAAGACAAGGATCAAAACATGGCAGGACAAAGACAGTTTTTTGTTCACTC
AACCTCAGATATTTTAGGTCAGTGCAACTGATGTTTACAAAGGTTGTATGCATGTCAACACCAATGGTGT
AGTGATTAGTGTGTTGACACAAGGCACTCCAGTGTTCACACTGATGCTGGTTTGATTCCCACATCGATGT
CCTTTGCTAATCCTGCCTCTCTCCCCATGCTTTCCTGTCTATACTCTCTACTGTTGTGTCAATTAAAGGT
GAAAAAAGTTAAGCACAAAAGAAAAATCTAAGGATATAAGGATTATGTTTTTTTTTGTTCACTCAAAATC
AGGCATTCCAGTTCTGCAGACAAAAAATGTTCAGTTGGCACAACTTAAAAAGTTTTGTTACAGAGTAGTT
CACCTCTCCAGAAAACTAATAATCTTATGTTAACCCAACTAAATGTTTTTACTGAAAAATAATTGAATGT
CAGTGCAGCTGATGTTTTTTTAAAAGTGGAGAGAACAAAAAAAGTGAAAGGAAATAAGGATTCATTGTTG
TACCGACTTATTTTTTTGAAGAAAATTCTGCTATAGGGCTTTCATGATCCCCTATGCTCACAGCAGTTTT
AGGAGATGCTTATAATAAAGAGGATTTGAAAAACCTGCTAATCTTGTACATTTCTAAAACAAGAAGCCAA
CCAATTTCAATTCCTCCTCTTTCAAAGCCAATGGAAAATTTAAAACGCACAGTCTCTTGCGTCATCAAAA
CCATTCTGAAGACTCATCAAAATCCTTCGTAGCTTTAAATATAAATCTATTATTGAACAGATCATACTTC
ACAAAAAATATAAATATATTTGATTCATTCACTTCATGAAATTGTCCTTCAACTTAACGTTTGAACGCAA
GGTACCAAAACACAAAGAGGAACCTCATAGTCTCATGACCCTTCCCCCACGGATTTGAAACTGAGAAGTG
GTTTTATTGAGGAACTCAGCAAAATCTATAATCACCATATTTGATTGAAAATCACATTAGTGCAGGAGAC
AGCAAAAGGATCCCGCCACCATGGTGAGCAAGGGCGAGGAGCTGTTCACCGGGGTGGTGCCCATCCTGGT
CGAGCTGGACGGCGACGTAAACGGCCACAAGTTCAGCGTGTCCGGCGAGGGCGAGGGCGATGCCACCTAC
GGCAAGCTGACCCTGAAGTTCATCTGCACCACCGGCAAGCTGCCCGTGCCCTGGCCCACCCTCGTGACCA
CCCTGACCTACGGCGTGCAGTGCTTCAGCCGCTACCCCGACCACATGAAGCAGCACGACTTCTTCAAGTC
CGCCATGCCCGAAGGCTACGTCCAGGAGCGCACCATCTTCTTCAAGGACGACGGCAACTACAAGACCCGC
GCCGAGGTGAAGTTCGAGGGCGACACCCTGGTGAACCGCATCGAGCTGAAGGGCATCGACTTCAAGGAGG
ACGGCAACATCCTGGGGCACAAGCTGGAGTACAACTACAACAGCCACAACGTCTATATCATGGCCGACAA
GCAGAAGAACGGCATCAAGGTGAACTTCAAGATCCGCCACAACATCGAGGACGGCAGCGTGCAGCTCGCC
GACCACTACCAGCAGAACACCCCCATCGGCGACGGCCCCGTGCTGCTGCCCGACAACCACTACCTGAGCA
CCCAGTCCGCCCTGAGCAAAGACCCCAACGAGAAGCGCGATCACATGGTCCTGCTGGAGTTCGTGACCGC
CGCCGGGATCACTCTCGGCATGGACGAGCTGTACAAGTCCGGCCGGACTCAGATCTCGAGCTCAAGCTTC
GAATTC
[648 nt withheld, positions 2807-3454]
TAGTCTAGATCATAATCAGCCATACCACATTTGTAGAGGTTTTACTTGCTTTAAAAAACCTCCCACACCT
CCCCCTGAACCTGAAACATAAAATGAATGCAATTGTTGTTGTTAACTTGTTTATTGCAGCTTATAATGGT
TACAAATAAAGCAATAGCATCACAAATTTCACAAATAAAGCATTTTTTTCACTGCATTCTAGTTGTGGTT
TGTCCAAACTCATCAATGTATCTTAAGGCGAGATCCTGCGGCCGCAAGGGAAAATAGAATGAAGTGATCT
CCAAAAAATAAGTACTTTTTGACTGTAAATAAAATTGTAAGGAGTAAAAAGTACTTTTTTTTCTAAAAAA
ATGTAATTAAGTAAAAGTAAAAGTATTGATTTTTAATTGTACTCAAGTAAAGTAAAAATCCCCAAAAATA
ATACTTAAGTACAGTAATCAAGTAAAATTACTCAAGTACTTTACACCTCTGGTTCTTGACCCCCTACCTT
CAGCAAGCCCAGCAGATCCACTAGATCTTTTGTTCCCTTTAGTGAGGGTTAATTGCGCGCTTGGCGTAAT
CATGGTCATAGCTGTTTCCTGTGTGAAATTGTTATCCGCTCACAATTCCACACAACATACGAGCCGGAAG
CATAAAGTGTAAAGCCTGGGGTGCCTAATGAGTGAGCTAACTCACATTAATTGCGTTGCGCTCACTGCCC
GCTTTCCAGTCGGGAAACCTGTCGTGCCAGCTGCATTAATGAATCGGCCAACGCGCGGGGAGAGGCGGTT
TGCGTATTGGGCGCTCTTCCGCTTCCTCGCTCACTGACTCGCTGCGCTCGGTCGTTCGGCTGCGGCGAGC
GGTATCAGCTCACTCAAAGGCGGTAATACGGTTATCCACAGAATCAGGGGATAACGCAGGAAAGAACATG
TGAGCAAAAGGCCAGCAAAAGGCCAGGAACCGTAAAAAGGCCGCGTTGCTGGCGTTTTTCCATAGGCTCC
GCCCCCCTGACGAGCATCACAAAAATCGACGCTCAAGTCAGAGGTGGCGAAACCCGACAGGACTATAAAG
ATACCAGGCGTTTCCCCCTGGAAGCTCCCTCGTGCGCTCTCCTGTTCCGACCCTGCCGCTTACCGGATAC
CTGTCCGCCTTTCTCCCTTCGGGAAGCGTGGCGCTTTCTCATAGCTCACGCTGTAGGTATCTCAGTTCGG
TGTAGGTCGTTCGCTCCAAGCTGGGCTGTGTGCACGAACCCCCCGTTCAGCCCGACCGCTGCGCCTTATC
CGGTAACTATCGTCTTGAGTCCAACCCGGTAAGACACGACTTATCGCCACTGGCAGCAGCCACTGGTAAC
AGGATTAGCAGAGCGAGGTATGTAGGCGGTGCTACAGAGTTCTTGAAGTGGTGGCCTAACTACGGCTACA
CTAGAAGAACAGTATTTGGTATCTGCGCTCTGCTGAAGCCAGTTACCTTCGGAAAAAGAGTTGGTAGCTC
TTGATCCGGCAAACAAACCACCGCTGGTAGCGGTGGTTTTTTTGTTTGCAAGCAGCAGATTACGCGCAGA
AAAAAAGGATCTCAAGAAGATCCTTTGATCTTTTCTACGGGGTCTGACGCTCAGTGGAACGAAAACTCAC
GTTAAGGGATTTTGGTCATGAGATTATCAAAAAGGATCTTCACCTAGATCCTTTTAAATTAAAAATGAAG
TTTTAAATCAATCTAAAGTATATATGAGTAAACTTGGTCTGACAGTTACCAATGCTTAATCAGTGAGGCA
CCTATCTCAGCGATCTGTCTATTTCGTTCATCCATAGTTGCCTGACTCCCCGTCGTGTAGATAACTACGA
TACGGGAGGGCTTACCATCTGGCCCCAGTGCTGCAATGATACCGCGAGACCCACGCTCACCGGCTCCAGA
TTTATCAGCAATAAACCAGCCAGCCGGAAGGGCCGAGCGCAGAAGTGGTCCTGCAACTTTATCCGCCTCC
ATCCAGTCTATTAATTGTTGCCGGGAAGCTAGAGTAAGTAGTTCGCCAGTTAATAGTTTGCGCAACGTTG
TTGCCATTGCTACAGGCATCGTGGTGTCACGCTCGTCGTTTGGTATGGCTTCATTCAGCTCCGGTTCCCA
ACGATCAAGGCGAGTTACATGATCCCCCATGTTGTGCAAAAAAGCGGTTAGCTCCTTCGGTCCTCCGATC
GTTGTCAGAAGTAAGTTGGCCGCAGTGTTATCACTCATGGTTATGGCAGCACTGCATAATTCTCTTACTG
TCATGCCATCCGTAAGATGCTTTTCTGTGACTGGTGAGTACTCAACCAAGTCATTCTGAGAATAGTGTAT
GCGGCGACCGAGTTGCTCTTGCCCGGCGTCAATACGGGATAATACCGCGCCACATAGCAGAACTTTAAAA
GTGCTCATCATTGGAAAACGTTCTTCGGGGCGAAAACTCTCAAGGATCTTACCGCTGTTGAGATCCAGTT
CGATGTAACCCACTCGTGCACCCAACTGATCTTCAGCATCTTTTACTTTCACCAGCGTTTCTGGGTGAGC
AAAAACAGGAAGGCAAAATGCCGCAAAAAAGGGAATAAGGGCGACACGGAAATGTTGAATACTCATACTC
TTCCTTTTTCAATATTATTGAAGCATTTATCAGGGTTATTGTCTCATGAGCGGATACATATTTGAATGTA
TTTAGAAAAATAAACAAATAGGGGTTCCGCGCACATTTCCCCGAAAAGTGCCACCTAAATTGTAAGCGTT
AATATTTTGTTAAAATTCGCGTTAAATTTTTGTTAAATCAGCTCATTTTTTAACCAATAGGCCGAAATCG
GCAAAATCCCTTATAAATCAAAAGAATAGACCGAGATAGGGT
[37 nt withheld, positions 6297-6333]
AAAGAACGTGGACTCCAACGTCAAAGG
[49 nt withheld, positions 6361-6409]
T
[91 nt withheld, positions 6411-6501]
CACAATGACGGCTACTACATGGTGCCATTCCTTCCTCTTTATAGGAATGGAGACTACCTCCTGTCCAACA
ATGCTCTTGGATACGAGTACGCCTACCTGTTGGACCCAGGTCATTGCACAACACCAGAAATGCCCTCTGA
TCTGCAAAAGACGTGAATATCTGTTCAGACACCCATATCCACTCTGTTCCACACAGGTCAGAGGTTTGTC
CAGGAGTTCTTGA
Features (pLannotate 1.2.2; 15 found; start..end, strand, type, name):
   2051..2767    +  CDS            EGFP: EGFP is a basic (constitutively fluorescent) green fluorescent protein published in 1996, derived from Aequorea victoria. It is reported to be a rapidly-maturing weak dimer with moderate acid sensitivity.
   2773..2811    +  misc_feature   MCS (fragment) (sequence partly withheld): multiple cloning site
   2807..3454    +  CDS            RPL10A (sequence withheld): RL10A_HUMAN - Also known as NEDD6. Experimental evidence at protein level: Swiss-Prot protein existence level 1. Component of the large ribosomal subunit. From Homo sapiens (Human).
   3462..3545    +  CDS            large T antigen (fragment): large T antigen from SV40 (simian virus 40)
   3568..3689    +  polyA_signal   SV40 poly(A) signal: SV40 polyadenylation signal
   3980..3998    -  promoter       T3 promoter: promoter for bacteriophage T3 RNA polymerase
   4043..4059    -  protein_bind   lac operator: The lac repressor binds to the lac operator to inhibit transcription in E. coli. This inhibition can be relieved by adding lactose or isopropyl-β-D-thiogalactopyranoside (IPTG). lac repressor encoded by lacI
   4067..4097    -  promoter       lac promoter: promoter for the E. coli lac operon
   4112..4133    -  protein_bind   CAP binding site: CAP binding activates transcription in the presence of cAMP. E. coli catabolite activator protein
   4146..4238    -  CDS            lacI (fragment): lac repressor; lacI; The lac repressor binds to the lac operator to inhibit transcription in E. coli. This inhibition can be relieved by adding lactose or isopropyl-β-D-thiogalactopyranoside (IPTG).
   4421..5009    -  rep_origin     ori: high-copy-number ColE1/pMB1/pBR322/pUC origin of replication
   5180..6040    -  CDS            AmpR: β-lactamase; bla; confers resistance to ampicillin, carbenicillin, and related antibiotics
   6041..6145    -  promoter       AmpR promoter: bla
   6171..6501    -  rep_origin     f1 ori (fragment) (sequence partly withheld): f1 bacteriophage origin of replication; arrow indicates direction of (+) strand synthesis
   6499..2       +  CDS            tyr (fragment) (across the origin) (sequence partly withheld): TYRO_ORYLA - Also known as tyro. Experimental evidence at transcript level: Swiss-Prot protein existence level 2. This is a copper-containing oxidase that functions in the formation of pigments such as melanins and other polyphenolic compounds. From Oryzias latipes (Japanese rice fish) (Japanese killifish).
