[The description below was written by a language model from this plasmid's Addgene catalogue record, the feature table of its GenBank file and pLannotate feature annotations shown in this document.]
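Description:
Tg(mpeg1:EGFP-Mmu.Rpl10a) is a roughly 6.7 kb zebrafish expression plasmid built on a Tol2:mpeg-GFP backbone and designed for Tol2 transposon-mediated transgenesis. It is maintained in E. coli through a high-copy ColE1/pUC-type origin and selected with ampicillin via the β-lactamase gene. A partial f1 origin and remnants of a lac promoter/operator region and T3 promoter reflect its cloning-vector ancestry. The Tol2 arms themselves are not annotated in either feature table. A short match to medaka tyrosinase spanning the sequence origin may reflect the medaka-derived sequence around the Tol2 element, though the record does not say so.

The payload is a fusion of EGFP to the large ribosomal subunit protein L10a, about 1.4 kb, cloned between KpnI and XbaI sites. The plasmid name indicates that the Rpl10a sequence is from mouse, and the automated annotation's match to the human protein probably reflects the high conservation of this gene. EGFP sits at the N-terminus, joined through a short multiple-cloning-site remnant to L10a. The cassette is followed by an SV40-derived segment containing the SV40 polyadenylation signal. Expression is driven by an mpeg1 promoter fragment of about 1.85 kb, which is widely used to direct macrophage-specific expression in zebrafish. The two sequence records differ slightly in length and in numbering origin, but they describe the same arrangement.

The construct is intended for translating ribosome affinity purification (TRAP). GFP-tagged ribosomes assemble only in mpeg1-expressing cells, so ribosome-bound mRNAs from macrophages can be recovered by anti-GFP pulldown from whole-animal lysates. This allows cell-type-specific RNA isolation without sorting cells, and the EGFP signal also labels the expressing cells.
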