Addgene plasmid #128840: Tg(mpeg1:EGFP-Mmu.Rpl10a)
Purpose: RNA isolation from machrophages via TRAP
Depositing lab: Anna Huttenlocher. Depositing organization: University of Wisconsin, Madison. Publication: Heat shock modulates neutrophil motility in zebrafish. Lam PY, Harvie EA, Huttenlocher A. PLoS One. 2013 Dec 19;8(12):e84436. doi: 10.1371/journal.pone.0084436. eCollection 2013. PubMed 24367659.
Backbone
  Vector backbone: Tol2:mpeg-GFP
  Total vector size (bp): 6727
  Vector type: zebrafish expression
Growth in bacteria
  Bacterial resistance: Ampicillin, 100 μg/mL
  Growth temperature: 37°C
  Growth strain: DH5alpha
  Copy number: Unknown
Gene/Insert
  Gene/Insert name: EGFP-L10a
  Insert size (bp): 1400
  Cloning method: Restriction Enzyme; 5′ cloning site kpnI (unknown if destroyed); 3′ cloning site xbaI (unknown if destroyed)
  Sequencing primers: 5′ gtgaaagtacaa; 3′ ccagaggtgtaa
Terms and licenses: Academic/Nonprofit Terms; Industry Terms: Not Available to Industry
How to cite: Tg(mpeg1:EGFP-Mmu.Rpl10a) was a gift from Anna Huttenlocher (Addgene plasmid # 128840 ; http://n2t.net/addgene:128840 ; RRID:Addgene_128840)
